Addgene plasmid #214754: pBTK522-FAST-PETase
Purpose: plasmid for expression FAST-PETase in Pseudomonas putida
Depositing lab: Hal Alper. Depositing organization: University of Texas at Austin. Publication: Machine learning-aided engineering of hydrolases for PET depolymerization. Lu H, Diaz DJ, Czarnecki NJ, Zhu C, Kim W, Shroff R, Acosta DJ, Alexander BR, Cole HO, Zhang Y, Lynd NA, Ellington AD, Alper HS. Nature. 2022 Apr;604(7907):662-667. doi: 10.1038/s41586-022-04599-z. Epub 2022 Apr 27. PubMed 35478237.
Backbone
  Vector backbone: pBTK522
  Vector type: Bacterial Expression
Growth in bacteria
  Bacterial resistance: Kanamycin, 50 μg/mL
  Growth temperature: 37°C
  Growth strain: DH5alpha
  Growth instructions: For expression in P. putida
  Copy number: Low Copy
Gene/Insert
  Gene/Insert name: FAST-PETase
Terms and licenses: Academic/Nonprofit Terms; Industry Terms: Not Available to Industry
How to cite: pBTK522-FAST-PETase was a gift from Hal Alper (Addgene plasmid # 214754 ; http://n2t.net/addgene:214754 ; RRID:Addgene_214754)
