[The description below was written by a language model from this plasmid's Addgene catalogue record and pLannotate feature annotations shown in this document.]
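Description:
pBTK522-FAST-PETase is a bacterial expression plasmid of about 9.4 kb, built on the pBTK522 backbone and intended for producing the engineered PET hydrolase FAST-PETase in Pseudomonas putida. The backbone carries the replication system of the broad-host-range plasmid RSF1010: the oriV origin together with the RepA, RepB and RepC proteins it depends on (RepC is annotated as a fragment), plus an R1162-like antisense RNA. This self-contained replicon allows maintenance in many Gram-negative hosts, so the plasmid can be propagated in E. coli, where it is recorded as low copy, and then moved into P. putida. The RSF1010 oriT and the mobB and mobC genes are also present. These make the plasmid mobilizable by conjugation when a helper supplies the transfer functions. Selection is by kanamycin, conferred by the aph(3')-Ia aminoglycoside phosphotransferase.

The payload is a reverse-strand open reading frame that matches the Ideonella sakaiensis PETase, the enzyme that hydrolyses poly(ethylene terephthalate) mainly to MHET. FAST-PETase is an engineered variant of this enzyme, described in the associated work on machine-learning-aided hydrolase engineering. A short polyhistidine tag, annotated as a partial 9xHis match, lies at the C-terminal end and can serve for affinity purification or detection. A lac operator sits immediately upstream of the coding sequence, and the plasmid carries its own lacI repressor gene followed by an fd terminator, which indicates IPTG-inducible control. The promoter itself is not annotated in the feature table, and its identity is not stated in the record. An rrnB T1 terminator lies downstream of the cassette. The plasmid is suited to regulated expression of a PET-depolymerizing enzyme in P. putida.
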