Features (pLannotate 1.2.2; 15 found; start..end, strand, type, name):
    344..418     +  ncRNA          Plasmid R1162: Accession: RF00043 - R1162-like plasmid antisense RNA
    412..1251    +  CDS            RSF1010 RepA: replication protein A of the broad-host-range plasmid RSF1010 (Scholz et al., 1989); repA
   1238..2089    +  CDS            RSF1010 RepC (fragment): replication protein C of the broad-host-range plasmid RSF1010 (Scholz et al., 1989); repC
   2248..3063    +  CDS            KanR: aminoglycoside phosphotransferase; aph(3')-Ia; confers resistance to kanamycin in bacteria or G418 (Geneticin®) in eukaryotes
   3099..4178    +  CDS            lacI: LACI_ECOLI - Experimental evidence at protein level: Swiss-Prot protein existence level 1. Repressor of the lactose operon. Binds allolactose as an inducer. From Escherichia coli (strain K12).
   4201..4249    +  terminator     fd terminator (sequence withheld): central terminator from bacteriophage fd (Otsuka and Kunisawa, 1982)
   4309..4352    -  terminator     rrnB T1 terminator: Escherichia coli rrnB; transcription terminator T1 from the E. coli rrnB gene
   4547..4564    -  CDS            9xHis (fragment): 9xHis affinity tag
   4571..5419    -  CDS            PETH_IDESA: Experimental evidence at protein level: Swiss-Prot protein existence level 1. Involved in the degradation and assimilation of the plastic poly(ethylene terephthalate) (PET), which allows I.sakaiensis to use PET as its major energy and carbon source for growth. Likely acts synergistically with MHETase to depolymerize PET (PubMed:26965627). Catalyzes the hydrolysis of PET to produce mono(2-hydroxyethyl) terephthalate (MHET) as the major product (PubMed:26965627, PubMed:29666242, PubMed:29603535, PubMed:29374183, PubMed:29235460). Also depolymerizes another semiaromatic polyester, poly(ethylene-2
   5449..5473    -  protein_bind   lac operator: The lac repressor binds to the lac operator to inhibit transcription in E. coli. This inhibition can be relieved by adding lactose or isopropyl-β-D-thiogalactopyranoside (IPTG). lac repressor encoded by lacI
   6230..6624    -  rep_origin     RSF1010 oriV: replication origin of the broad-host-range plasmid RSF1010; requires the RSF1010 RepA/B/C proteins for replication (Scholz et al., 1989)
   6654..6935    -  CDS            mobC: MOBC_ECOLX - Protein predicted: Swiss-Prot protein existence level 4. This protein is essential to promote the specific transfer of the plasmid in the presence of conjugative plasmids. From Escherichia coli.
   6966..7053    +  oriT           RSF1010 oriT: origin of transfer of the broad-host-range plasmid RSF1010 (Scholz et al., 1989)
   7882..8292    +  CDS            mobB: MOBB2_ECOLX - Protein predicted: Swiss-Prot protein existence level 4. This protein is essential to promote the specific transfer of the plasmid in the presence of conjugative plasmids. From Escherichia coli.
   8292..9263    +  CDS            RSF1010 RepB: replication protein B of the broad-host-range plasmid RSF1010 (Scholz et al., 1989); repB
>Addgene plasmid #214754 | pBTK522-FAST-PETase | addgene full sequence | sequence record 426226 | Addgene NGS Result
ATCAAAAGTGACAAGGGCTATTGGTTGCCCGGTGGCTTTGGTTATACGTCAAACAAGGCCGAGGCTGGCC
GCTTTTCAGTCGCTGATATGGCCAGCCTTAACCTTGACGGCTGCACCTTGTCCTTGTTCCGCGAAGACAA
GCCTTTCGGCCCCGGCAAGTTTCTCGGTGACTGATATGAAAGACCAAAAGGACAAGCAGACCGGCGACCT
GCTGGCCAGCCCTGACGCTGTACGCCAAGCGCGATATGCCGAGCGCATGAAGGCCAAAGGGATGCGTCAG
CGCAAGTTCTGGCTGACCGACGACGAATACGAGGCGCTGCGCGAGTGCCTGGAAGAACTCAGAGCGGCGC
AGGGCGGGGGTAGTGACCCCGCCAGCGCCTAACCACCAACTGCCTGCAAAGGAGGCAATCAATGGCTACC
CATAAGCCTATCAATATTCTGGAGGCGTTCGCAGCAGCGCCGCCACCGCTGGACTACGTTTTGCCCAACA
TGGTGGCCGGTACGGTCGGGGCGCTGGTGTCGCCCGGTGGTGCCGGTAAATCCATGCTGGCCCTGCAACT
GGCCGCACAGATTGCAGGCGGGCCGGATCTGCTGGAGGTGGGCGAACTGCCCACCGGCCCGGTGATCTAC
CTGCCCGCCGAAGACCCGCCCACCGCCATTCATCACCGCCTGCACGCCCTTGGGGCGCACCTCAGCGCCG
AGGAACGGCAAGCCGTGGCTGACGGCCTGCTGATCCAGCCGCTGATCGGCAGCCTGCCCAACATCATGGC
CCCGGAGTGGTTCGACGGCCTCAAGCGCGCCGCCGAGGGCCGCCGCCTGATGGTGCTGGACACGCTGCGC
CGGTTCCACATCGAGGAAGAAAACGCCAGCGGCCCCATGGCCCAGGTCATCGGTCGCATGGAGGCCATCG
CCGCCGATACCGGGTGCTCTATCGTGTTCCTGCACCATGCCAGCAAGGGCGCGGCCATGATGGGCGCAGG
CGACCAGCAGCAGGCCAGCCGGGGCAGCTCGGTACTGGTCGATAACATCCGCTGGCAGTCCTACCTGTCG
AGCATGACCAGCGCCGAGGCCGAGGAATGGGGTGTGGACGACGACCAGCGCCGGTTCTTCGTCCGCTTCG
GTGTGAGCAAGGCCAACTATGGCGCACCGTTCGCTGATCGGTGGTTCAGGCGGCATGACGGCGGGGTGCT
CAAGCCCGCCGTGCTGGAGAGGCAGCGCAAGAGCAAGGGGGTGCCCCGTGGTGAAGCCTAAGAACAAGCA
CAGCCTCAGCCACGTCCGGCACGACCCGGCGCACTGTCTGGCCCCCGGCCTGTTCCGTGCCCTCAAGCGG
GGCGAGCGCAAGCGCAGCAAGCTGGACGTGACGTATGACTACGGCGACGGCAAGCGGATCGAGTTCAGCG
GCCCGGAGCCGCTGGGCGCTGATGATCTGCGCATCCTGCAAGGGCTGGTGGCCATGGCTGGGCCTAATGG
CCTAGTGCTTGGCCCGGAACCCAAGACCGAAGGCGGACGGCAGCTCCGGCTGTTCCTGGAACCCAAGTGG
GAGGCCGTCACCGCTGATGCCATGGTGGTCAAAGGTAGCTATCGGGCGCTGGCAAAGGAAATCGGGGCAG
AGGTCGATAGTGGTGGGGCGCTCAAGCACATACAGGACTGCATCGAGCGCCTTTGGAAGGTATCCATCAT
CGCCCAGAATGGCCGCAAGCGGCAGGGGTTTCGGCTGCTGTCGGAGTACGCCAGCGACGAGGCGGACGGG
CGCCTGTACGTGGCCCTGAACCCCTTGATCGCGCTGGCCGTCATGGGTGGCGGCCAGCATGTGCGCATCA
GCATGGACGAGGTGCGGGCGCTGGACAGCGAAACCGCCCGCCTGCTGCACCAGCGGCTGTGTGGCTGGAT
CGACCCCGGCAAAACCGGCAAGGCTTCCATAGATACCTTGTGCGGCTATGTCTGGCCGTCAGAGGCCAGT
GGTTCGACCATGCGCAAGCGCCGCCAGCGGGTGCGCGAGGCGTTGCCGGAGCTGGTCGCGCTGGGCTGGA
CGGTAACCGAGTTCGCGGCGGGCAAGTACGACATCACCCGGCCCAAGGCGGCAGGCTGACTCACGTTAAC
TGATCCTTCAACTCAGCAAAAGTTCGATTTATTCAACAAAGCCACGTTGTGTCTCAAAATCTCTGATGTT
ACATTGCACAAGATAAAAATATATCATCATGAACAATAAAACTGTCTGCTTACATAAACAGTAATACAAG
GGGTGTTATGAGCCATATTCAACGGGAAACGTCTTGCTCCAGGCCGCGATTAAATTCCAACATGGATGCT
GATTTATATGGGTATAAATGGGCTCGCGATAATGTCGGGCAATCAGGTGCGACAATCTATCGATTGTATG
GGAAGCCCGATGCGCCAGAGTTGTTTCTGAAACATGGCAAAGGTAGCGTTGCCAATGATGTTACAGATGA
GATGGTCAGACTAAACTGGCTGACGGAATTTATGCCTCTTCCGACCATCAAGCATTTTATCCGTACTCCT
GATGATGCATGGTTACTCACCACTGCGATCCCCGGGAAAACAGCATTCCAGGTATTAGAAGAATATCCTG
ATTCAGGTGAAAATATTGTTGATGCGCTGGCAGTGTTCCTGCGCCGGTTGCATTCGATTCCTGTTTGTAA
TTGTCCTTTTAACAGCGATCGCGTATTTCGCCTCGCTCAGGCGCAATCACGAATGAATAACGGTTTGGTT
GATGCGAGTGATTTCGATGACGAGCGTAATGGCTGGCCTGTTGAACAAGTCTGGAAAGAAATGCATAAGC
TTTTGCCATTCTCACCGGATTCAGTCGTCACTCATGGTGATTTCTCACTTGATAACCTTATTTTTGACGA
GGGGAAATTAATAGGTTGTATTGATGTTGGACGAGTCGGAATCGCAGACCGATACCAGGATCTTGCCATC
CTATGGAACTGCCTCGGTGAGTTTTCTCCTTCATTACAGAAACGGCTTTTTCAAAAATATGGTATTGATA
ATCCTGATATGAATAAATTGCAGTTTCATTTGATGCTCGATGAGTTTTTCTAATCAGAATTGGTTAATTG
GTTGTAACACAGGTACTCATGAAACCAGTAACGTTATACGATGTCGCAGAGTATGCCGGTGTCTCTTATC
AGACCGTTTCCCGCGTGGTGAACCAGGCCAGCCACGTTTCTGCGAAAACGCGGGAAAAAGTGGAAGCGGC
GATGGCGGAGCTGAATTACATTCCCAACCGCGTGGCACAACAACTGGCGGGCAAACAGTCGTTGCTGATT
GGCGTTGCCACCTCCAGTCTGGCCCTGCACGCGCCGTCGCAAATTGTCGCGGCGATTAAATCTCGCGCCG
ATCAACTGGGTGCCAGCGTGGTGGTGTCGATGGTAGAACGAAGCGGCGTCGAAGCCTGTAAAGCGGCGGT
GCACAATCTTCTCGCGCAACGCGTCAGTGGGCTGATCATTAACTATCCGCTGGATGACCAGGATGCCATT
GCTGTGGAAGCTGCCTGCACTAATGTTCCGGCGTTATTTCTTGATGTCTCTGACCAGACACCCATCAACA
GTATTATTTTCTCCCATGAAGACGGTACGCGACTGGGCGTGGAGCATCTGGTCGCATTGGGTCACCAGCA
AATCGCGCTGTTAGCGGGCCCATTAAGTTCTGTCTCGGCGCGTCTGCGTCTGGCTGGCTGGCATAAATAT
CTCACTCGCAATCAAATTCAGCCGATAGCGGAACGGGAAGGCGACTGGAGTGCCATGTCCGGTTTTCAAC
AAACCATGCAAATGCTGAATGAGGGCATCGTTCCCACTGCGATGCTGGTTGCCAACGATCAGATGGCGCT
GGGCGCAATGCGCGCCATTACCGAGTCCGGGCTGCGCGTTGGTGCGGATATCTCGGTAGTGGGATACGAC
GATACCGAAGACAGCTCATGTTATATCCCGCCGTTAACCACCATCAAACAGGATTTTCGCCTGCTGGGGC
AAACCAGCGTGGACCGCTTGCTGCAACTCTCTCAGGGCCAGGCGGTGAAGGGCAATCAGCTGTTGCCGGT
GTCACTGGTGAAAAGAAAAACCACCCTGGCGCCCAATACGCAAACCGCCTCTCCCCGCGCGTTGGCCGAT
TCATTAATGCAGCTGGCACGACAGGTTTCCCGACTGGAAAGCGGGCAGTGATGTA
[68 nt withheld, positions 4186-4253]
ATGAAGAAATTATTATTTGATGATCAGATAGCGGCGGGGAACTGCCAGACATCAAATAAAACAAAAGGCT
CAGTCGGAAGACTGGGCCTTTTGTTTTATCTGTTGTTTGTCGGTGAACACTCTCCCGGTTGTACCCTCCA
TCGCCTCGCATTCTCGGATGTCCTGGGGGTTCGTAACATCTCTGTAACTGCTTGAGACGCAGCTGACAAA
TGCTCTTTCCCTAAACTCCCCCCATAAAAAAACCCGCCGAAGCGGGTTTTTACGTTATTTGCGGATTAAC
GATTACGGATTCAGTGGTGGTGGTGGTGGTGCTCGAGGCTGCAATTCGCTGTACGAAAATCAGACACTGC
GGTGCTATTCGGGTTCTCGCAGGCAAAAGTAGAATACCTAGTATCATTGTCCATAAAACGTTTCATCCAT
GCAACGCCTTTTTTTCCGATTAATGCTTGGTTAGAATTGCCGCTATTCGCACAGGAATGTGAGCCACCCT
TAATTTCGAGAAACTGCTTAGCGTTCTGTGACATAGAATCATAGATAGGAAGTGCTGAAGAGTTGACCGG
GGCTATACTATCGTTTTCACATGCGAAGATCAGCGTGGGCACAGTTACAGAACTAAAATTTGTCGAAGAG
TGCCATGGTGCTTGAGGCGCCGCTGCTTTCAGCGAAGGGTTGTTAGCAGCAGAGATCAGGGAGCCTCCAC
CTCCCATACTCCACCCCATAACACCCATACGAGCGGTATCGACCTTTCCGTAAATCGGGCTGCTACTTGT
ACCGTTTAACGACGCCACCTGGCGCAGCGCGGCCATTTGTTGCGAACTCCGACTTTCTGGCTGGTCTAAC
GTGGAATTTGTGTCAATTGTAATTACTACGAAACCGTGGGATGCCAGACGCGGTCCCCACCATTTAATTG
ATGACTGCCGTGCCGTATACCCGGGAACTATGGCTATGGCGCCCACGGTACCCCCAGCATTTGTTGGATA
GTAAACGGTGCCAGCGCCATAACCGCTCGGTCTACTCACGGTAAAGGAGCGAACGGTGAATGGACCAGCG
CTCGCTTCCAAACTGGCGGCTGTCGGATTCGGACCGCGCGCATACGGATTGGTCTGGGCCATGGACGGCA
ACGGCAACAGCATCGCCGCCAATACGGCGGCTCGCAGGATGTGGCTCATATGTAATATCTCCTCTGTTTC
TGTATGGAATTGTTATCCGCTCACAATTCCAACAGTACTATGTGATTATACCAGCCCCCTCACTACATGT
CAAGAATAAACTGCCAAAGGACAGTCATTCATCTTTCTGCCCCTCCAAAAGCAAAAACCCGCCGAAGCGG
GTTTTTACGTAAATCAGGTGAAACTGACCGACGTTGTATTGCGACGAATTGCCACGTTGTCGCAGTGTCT
GTACTGTGGGTTAATGTCTGTGATCGCCGTCGTGAGTTCGTGTCATCCGCGCATGATTCAGATGGTCCTG
GAGATCGTTGCTTGTACCGGCTGTTTGTGGCTCTACCACGTCTCATCAGTCTAGATGCGAATTCAGGGGC
CTGTCAGACCAAGTTTACTCATATATACTTTAGATTGATTTCTGAAAGCGACCAGGTGCTCGGCGTGGCA
AGACTCGCAGCGAACCCGTAGAAAGCCATGCTCCAGCCGCCCGCATTGGAGAAATTCTTCAAATTCCCGT
TGCACATAGCCCGGCAATTCCTTTCCCTGCTCTGCCATAAGCGCAGCGAATGCCGGGTAATACTCGTCAA
CGATCTGATAGAGAAGGGTTTGCTCGGGTCGGTGGCTCTGGTAACGACCAGTATCCCGATCCCGGCTGGC
CGTCCTGGCCGCCACATGAGGCATGTTCCGCGTCCTTGCAATACTGTGTTTACATACAGTCTATCGCTTA
GCGGAAAGTTCTTTTACCCTCAGCCGAAATGCCTGCCGTTGCTAGACATTGCCAGCCAGTGCCCGTCACT
CCCGTACTAACTGTCACGAACCCCTGCAATAACTGTCACGCCCCCCTGCAATAACTGTCACGAACCCCTG
CAATAACTGTCACGCCCCCAAACCTGCAAACCCAGCAGGGGCGGGGGCTGGCGGGGTGTTGGAAAAATCC
ATCCATGATTATCTAAGAATAATCCACTAGGCGCGGTTATCAGCGCCCTTGTGGGGCGCTGCTGCCCTTG
CCCAATATGCCCGGCCAGAGGCCGGATAGCTGGTCTATTCGCTGCGCTAGGCTACACACCGCCCCACCGC
TGCGCGGCAGGGGGAAAGGCGGGCAAAGCCCGCTAAACCCCACACCAAACCCCGCAGAAATACGCTGGAG
CGCTTTTAGCCGCTTTAGCGGCCTTTCCCCCTACCCGAAGGGTGGGGGCGCGTGTGCAGCCCCGCAGGGC
CTGTCTCGGTCGATCATTCAGCCCGGCTCATCCTTCTGGCGTGGCGGCAGACCGAACAAGGCGCGGTCGT
GGTCGCGTTCAAGGTACGCATCCATTGCCGCCATGAGCCGATCCTCCGGCCACTCGCTGCTGTTCACCTT
GGCCAAAATCATGGCCCCCACCAGCACCTTGCGCCTTGTTTCGTTCTTGCGCTCTTGCTGCTGTTCCCTT
GCCCGCACCCGCTGAATTTCGGCATTGATTCGCGCTCGTTGTTCTTCGAGCTTGGCCAGCCGATCCGCCG
CCTTGTTGCTCCCCTTAACCATCTTGACACCCCATTGTTAATGTGCTGTCTCGTAGGCTATCATGGAGGC
ACAGCGGCGGCAATCCCGACCCTACTTTGTAGGGGAGGGCGCACTTACCGGTTTCTCTTCGAGAAACTGG
CCTAACGGCCACCCTTCGGGCGGTGCGCTCTCCGAGGGCCATTGCATGGAGCCGAAAAGCAAAAGCAACA
GCGAGGCAGCATGGCGATTTATCACCTTACGGCGAAAACCGGCAGCAGGTCGGGCGGCCAATCGGCCAGG
GCCAAGGCCGACTACATCCAGCGCGAAGGCAAGTATGCCCGCGACATGGATGAAGTCTTGCACGCCGAAT
CCGGGCACATGCCGGAGTTCGTCGAGCGGCCCGCCGACTACTGGGATGCTGCCGACCTGTATGAACGCGC
CAATGGGCGGCTGTTCAAGGAGGTCGAATTTGCCCTGCCGGTCGAGCTGACCCTCGACCAGCAGAAGGCG
CTGGCGTCCGAGTTCGCCCAGCACCTGACCGGTGCCGAGCGCCTGCCGTATACGCTGGCCATCCATGCCG
GTGGCGGCGAGAACCCGCACTGCCACCTGATGATCTCCGAGCGGATCAATGACGGCATCGAGCGGCCCGC
CGCTCAGTGGTTCAAGCGGTACAACGGCAAGACCCCGGAGAAGGGCGGGGCACAGAAGACCGAAGCGCTC
AAGCCCAAGGCATGGCTTGAGCAGACCCGCGAGGCATGGGCCGACCATGCCAACCGGGCATTAGAGCGGG
CTGGCCACGACGCCCGCATTGACCACAGAACACTTGAGGCGCAGGGCATCGAGCGCCTGCCCGGTGTTCA
CCTGGGGCCGAACGTGGTGGAGATGGAAGGCCGGGGCATCCGCACCGACCGGGCAGACGTGGCCCTGAAC
ATCGACACCGCCAACGCCCAGATCATCGACTTACAGGAATACCGGGAGGCAATAGACCATGAACGCAATC
GACAGAGTGAAGAAATCCAGAGGCATCAACGAGTTAGCGGAGCAGATCGAACCGCTGGCCCAGAGCATGG
CGACACTGGCCGACGAAGCCCGGCAGGTCATGAGCCAGACCCAGCAGGCCAGCGAGGCGCAGGCGGCGGA
GTGGCTGAAAGCCCAGCGCCAGACAGGGGCGGCATGGGTGGAGCTGGCCAAAGAGTTGCGGGAGGTAGCC
GCCGAGGTGAGCAGCGCCGCGCAGAGCGCCCGGAGCGCGTCGCGGGGGTGGCACTGGAAGCTATGGCTAA
CCGTGATGCTGGCTTCCATGATGCCTACGGTGGTGCTGCTGATCGCATCGTTGCTCTTGCTCGACCTGAC
GCCACTGACAACCGAGGACGGCTCGATCTGGCTGCGCTTGGTGGCCCGATGAAGAACGACAGGACTTTGC
AGGCCATAGGCCGACAGCTCAAGGCCATGGGCTGTGAGCGCTTCGATATCGGCGTCAGGGACGCCACCAC
CGGCCAGATGATGAACCGGGAATGGTCAGCCGCCGAAGTGCTCCAGAACACGCCATGGCTCAAGCGGATG
AATGCCCAGGGCAATGACGTGTATATCAGGCCCGCCGAGCAGGAGCGGCATGGTCTGGTGCTGGTGGACG
ACCTCAGCGAGTTTGACCTGGATGACATGAAAGCCGAGGGCCGGGAGCCTGCCCTGGTAGTGGAAACCAG
CCCGAAGAACTATCAGGCATGGGTCAAGGTGGCCGACGCCGCAGGCGGTGAACTTCGGGGGCAGATTGCC
CGGACGCTGGCCAGCGAGTACGACGCCGACCCGGCCAGCGCCGACAGCCGCCACTATGGCCGCTTGGCGG
GCTTCACCAACCGCAAGGACAAGCACACCACCCGCGCCGGTTATCAGCCGTGGGTGCTGCTGCGTGAATC
CAAGGGCAAGACCGCCACCGCTGGCCCGGCGCTGGTGCAGCAGGCTGGCCAGCAGATCGAGCAGGCCCAG
CGGCAGCAGGAGAAGGCCCGCAGGCTGGCCAGCCTCGAACTGCCCGAGCGGCAGCTTAGCCGCCACCGGC
GCACGGCGCTGGACGAGTACCGCAGCGAGATGGCCGGGCTGGTCAAGCGCTTCGGTGATGACCTCAGCAA
GTGCGACTTTATCGCCGCGCAGAAGCTGGCCAGCCGGGGCCGCAGTGCCGAGGAAATCGGCAAGGCCATG
GCCGAGGCCAGCCCAGCGCTGGCAGAGCGCAAGCCCGGCCACGAAGCGGATTACATCGAGCGCACCGTCA
GCAAGGTCATGGGTCTGCCCAGCGTCCAGCTTGCGCGGGCCGAGCTGGCACGGGCACCGGCACCCCGCCA
GCGAGGCATGGACAGGGGCGGGCCAGATTTCAGCATGTAGTGCTTGCGTTGGTACTCACGCCTGTTATAC
TATGAGTACTCACGCACAGAAGGGGGTTTTATGGAATACGAAAAAAGCGCTTCAGGGTCGGTCTACCTG
